Addgene plasmid #51619: pME-Gal80ts
Purpose: vertebrate expression of full-length temperature-sensitive Gal80 with stop
Depositing lab: Joshua Bonkowsky. Depositing organization: University of Utah. Publication: Gal80 intersectional regulation of cell-type specific expression in vertebrates. Fujimoto E, Gaynes B, Brimley CJ, Chien CB, Bonkowsky JL. Dev Dyn. 2011 Oct;240(10):2324-34. doi: 10.1002/dvdy.22734. Epub 2011 Sep 8. PubMed 21905164.
Backbone
  Vector backbone: Gateway middle entry clone (pME)
  Vector type: vertebrate expression
Growth in bacteria
  Bacterial resistance: Kanamycin, 50 μg/mL
  Growth temperature: 37°C
  Growth strain: DH5alpha
  Copy number: High Copy
Gene/Insert
  Gene/Insert name: Gal80ts
  Species: S. cerevisiae (budding yeast)
  Mutation: temperature sensitive (G203V, G323R)*
  Entrez Gene: GAL80 (a.k.a. YML051W)
  Cloning method: Gateway Cloning
  Sequencing primers: 5′ M13-F20; 3′ M13R
Terms and licenses: Academic/Nonprofit Terms; Industry Terms: Not Available to Industry
Depositor comments: pME-Gal80ts was cloned from pBPHLWL-Gal80ts (McGuire et al., 2003) by PCR (kind gift of T. Clandinin). *Also has a non-functional E101D mutation
How to cite: pME-Gal80ts was a gift from Joshua Bonkowsky (Addgene plasmid # 51619 ; http://n2t.net/addgene:51619 ; RRID:Addgene_51619)
