[The description below was written by a language model from this plasmid's Addgene catalogue record and pLannotate feature annotations shown in this document.]
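Description:
pME-Gal80ts is a Gateway middle entry clone (pME) of about 3.9 kb that carries the temperature-sensitive allele of the Saccharomyces cerevisiae GAL80 repressor for eventual expression in vertebrates. It is maintained in E. coli as a high-copy plasmid through a ColE1/pUC-type origin and is selected with kanamycin via an aph(3')-Ia (KanR) gene. The rest of the backbone is typical entry-vector scaffolding: rrnB T1 and T2 terminators that insulate the cloning region from read-through transcription, a T7 promoter lying just outside attL2, and small residual lacI and lacZα fragments that have no evident functional role here.

The payload is the full-length Gal80ts coding sequence, including its stop codon, flanked by attL1 and attL2 recombination sites. The allele carries the G203V and G323R substitutions responsible for temperature sensitivity, and the depositor also notes an E101D change described as non-functional. It was amplified by PCR from an earlier Gal80ts plasmid. Gal80 binds the activation domain of Gal4 and blocks transcription from Gal4-responsive targets. According to the annotation, the ts form does so only below roughly 29°C, so repression can be relieved by a temperature shift.

The entry clone contains no eukaryotic promoter or polyadenylation signal, so it is not itself an expression construct. The attL sites allow an LR reaction to move the open reading frame into a destination vector, where those elements are supplied. Because the stop codon is retained, the protein is made without a C-terminal fusion. The associated work concerns Gal80-based intersectional control of cell-type-specific Gal4-driven expression in vertebrates, which is the intended application.
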