Features (pLannotate 1.2.2; 10 found; start..end, strand, type, name):
      1..100     +  protein_bind   attL1: mutant version of attL; recombination site for the Gateway® LR reaction LR Clonase™
    106..1413    +  CDS            GAL80ts: mutant transcriptional repressor that inhibits GAL4, but only at temperatures below 29°C; Saccharomyces cerevisiae gal80 mutant allele; GAL80ts binds to and inhibits the transcriptional activation domain of GAL4. temperature-sensitive allele encoding G203V and G323R mutations
   1415..1514    -  protein_bind   attL2: mutant version of attL; recombination site for the Gateway® LR reaction LR Clonase™
   1532..1550    -  promoter       T7 promoter: promoter for bacteriophage T7 RNA polymerase
   1684..2493    +  CDS            KanR: aminoglycoside phosphotransferase; aph(3')-Ia; confers resistance to kanamycin in bacteria or G418 (Geneticin®) in eukaryotes
   2640..3228    +  rep_origin     ori: high-copy-number ColE1/pMB1/pBR322/pUC origin of replication
   3411..3503    +  CDS            lacI (fragment): lac repressor; lacI; The lac repressor binds to the lac operator to inhibit transcription in E. coli. This inhibition can be relieved by adding lactose or isopropyl-β-D-thiogalactopyranoside (IPTG).
   3558..3585    -  terminator     rrnB T2 terminator: transcription terminator T2 from the E. coli rrnB gene
   3717..3760    +  terminator     rrnB T1 terminator: Escherichia coli rrnB; transcription terminator T1 from the E. coli rrnB gene
   3807..3843    -  CDS            lacZα (fragment): LacZα fragment of β-galactosidase; lacZ fragment
>Addgene plasmid #51619 | pME-Gal80ts | addgene full sequence | sequence record 358611 | NGS 5'-nnnn-3'
CAAATAATGATTTTATTTTGACTGATAGTGACCTGTTCGTTGCAACAAATTGATGAGCAATGCTTTTTTA
TAATGCCAACTTTGTACAAAAAAGCAGGCTCTACCATGGACTACAACAAGAGATCTTCGGTCTCAACCGT
GCCTAATGCAGCTCCCATAAGAGTCGGATTCGTCGGTCTCAACGCAGCCAAAGGATGGGCAATCAAGACA
CATTACCCCGCCATACTGCAACTATCGTCACAATTTCAAATCACTGCCTTATACAGTCCAAAAATTGAGA
CTTCTATTGCCACCATCCAGCGTCTAAAATTGAGTAATGCCACTGCTTTTCCCACTTTAGAGTCATTTGC
ATCATCTTCCACTATAGATATGATAGTGATAGCTATCCAAGTGGCCAGTCATTATGACGTTGTTATGCCT
CTCTTGGAATTCTCCAAAAATAATCCGAACCTCAAGTATCTTTTCGTAGAATGGGCCCTTGCATGTTCAC
TAGATCAAGCCGAATCCATTTATAAGGCTGCTGCTGAACGTGGGGTTCAAACCATCATCTCTTTACAAGG
TCGTAAATCACCATATATTTTGAGAGCAAAAGAATTAATATCTCAAGGCTATATCGGCGACATTAATTCG
ATCGAGATTGCTGGAAATGGCGGTTGGTACGGCTACGAAAGGCCTGTTAAATCACCAAAATACATCTATG
AAATCGGGAACGTTGTAGATCTGGTAACCACAACATTTGGTCACACAATCGATATTTTACAATACATGAC
AAGTTCGTACTTTTCCAGGATAAATGCAATGGTTTTCAATAATATTCCAGAGCAAGAGCTGATAGATGAG
CGTGGTAACCGATTGGGCCAGCGAGTCCCAAAGACAGTACCGGATCATCTTTTATTCCAAGGCACATTGT
TAAATGGCAATGTTCCAGTGTCATGCAGTTTCAAAGGTGGCAAACCTACCAAAAAATTTACCAAAAATTT
GGTCATTGATATTCACGGTACCAAGGGAGATTTGAAACTTGAAGGCGATGCCGGATTCGCAGAAATTTCA
AATCTGGTCCTTTACTACAGTAGAACTAGAGCAAACGACTTCCCGCTAGCCAATGGACAACAAGCTCCTT
TAGACCCGGGGTATGATGCAGGTAAAGAAATCATGGAAGTATATCATTTACGAAATTATAATGCCATTGT
GGGTAACATTCATCGACTGTATCAATCTATCTCTGACTTCCACTTCAATACAAAGAAAATTCCTGAATTA
CCCTCACAATTTGTAATGCAAGGTTTCGATTTCGAAGGCTTTCCCACCTTGATGGATGCTCTGATATTAC
ACAGGTTAATCGAGAGCGTTTATAAAAGTAACATGATGGGCTCCACATTAAACGTTAGCAATATCTCGCA
TTATAGTTTATAATACCCAGCTTTCTTGTACAAAGTTGGCATTATAAGAAAGCATTGCTTATCAATTTGT
TGCAACGAACAGGTCACTATCAGTCAAAATAAAATCATTATTTGCCATCCAGCTGATATCCCCTATAGTG
AGTCGTATTACATGGTCATAGCTGTTTCCTGGCAGCTCTGGCCCGTGTCTCAAAATCTCTGATGTTACAT
TGCACAAGATAAAAATATATCATCATGAACAATAAAACTGTCTGCTTACATAAACAGTAATACAAGGGGT
GTTATGAGCCATATTCAACGGGAAACGTCGAGGCCGCGATTAAATTCCAACATGGATGCTGATTTATATG
GGTATAAATGGGCTCGCGATAATGTCGGGCAATCAGGTGCGACAATCTATCGCTTGTATGGGAAGCCCGA
TGCGCCAGAGTTGTTTCTGAAACATGGCAAAGGTAGCGTTGCCAATGATGTTACAGATGAGATGGTCAGA
CTAAACTGGCTGACGGAATTTATGCCTCTTCCGACCATCAAGCATTTTATCCGTACTCCTGATGATGCAT
GGTTACTCACCACTGCGATCCCCGGAAAAACAGCATTCCAGGTATTAGAAGAATATCCTGATTCAGGTGA
AAATATTGTTGATGCGCTGGCAGTGTTCCTGCGCCGGTTGCATTCGATTCCTGTTTGTAATTGTCCTTTT
AACAGCGATCGCGTATTTCGTCTCGCTCAGGCGCAATCACGAATGAATAACGGTTTGGTTGATGCGAGTG
ATTTTGATGACGAGCGTAATGGCTGGCCTGTTGAACAAGTCTGGAAAGAAATGCATAAACTTTTGCCATT
CTCACCGGATTCAGTCGTCACTCATGGTGATTTCTCACTTGATAACCTTATTTTTGACGAGGGGAAATTA
ATAGGTTGTATTGATGTTGGACGAGTCGGAATCGCAGACCGATACCAGGATCTTGCCATCCTATGGAACT
GCCTCGGTGAGTTTTCTCCTTCATTACAGAAACGGCTTTTTCAAAAATATGGTATTGATAATCCTGATAT
GAATAAATTGCAGTTTCATTTGATGCTCGATGAGTTTTTCTAATCAGAATTGGTTAATTGGTTGTAACAC
TGGCAGAGCATTACGCTGACTTGACGGGACGGCGCAAGCTCATGACCAAAATCCCTTAACGTGAGTTACG
CGTCGTTCCACTGAGCGTCAGACCCCGTAGAAAAGATCAAAGGATCTTCTTGAGATCCTTTTTTTCTGCG
CGTAATCTGCTGCTTGCAAACAAAAAAACCACCGCTACCAGCGGTGGTTTGTTTGCCGGATCAAGAGCTA
CCAACTCTTTTTCCGAAGGTAACTGGCTTCAGCAGAGCGCAGATACCAAATACTGTTCTTCTAGTGTAGC
CGTAGTTAGGCCACCACTTCAAGAACTCTGTAGCACCGCCTACATACCTCGCTCTGCTAATCCTGTTACC
AGTGGCTGCTGCCAGTGGCGATAAGTCGTGTCTTACCGGGTTGGACTCAAGACGATAGTTACCGGATAAG
GCGCAGCGGTCGGGCTGAACGGGGGGTTCGTGCACACAGCCCAGCTTGGAGCGAACGACCTACACCGAAC
TGAGATACCTACAGCGTGAGCTATGAGAAAGCGCCACGCTTCCCGAAGGGAGAAAGGCGGACAGGTATCC
GGTAAGCGGCAGGGTCGGAACAGGAGAGCGCACGAGGGAGCTTCCAGGGGGAAACGCCTGGTATCTTTAT
AGTCCTGTCGGGTTTCGCCACCTCTGACTTGAGCGTCGATTTTTGTGATGCTCGTCAGGGGGGCGGAGCC
TATGGAAAAACGCCAGCAACGCGGCCTTTTTACGGTTCCTGGCCTTTTGCTGGCCTTTTGCTCACATGTT
CTTTCCTGCGTTATCCCCTGATTCTGTGGATAACCGTATTACCGCCTTTGAGTGAGCTGATACCGCTCGC
CGCAGCCGAACGACCGAGCGCAGCGAGTCAGTGAGCGAGGAAGCGGAAGAGCGCCCAATACGCAAACCGC
CTCTCCCCGCGCGTTGGCCGATTCATTAATGCAGCTGGCACGACAGGTTTCCCGACTGGAAAGCGGGCAG
TGAGCGCAACGCAATTAATACGCGTACCGCTAGCCAGGAAGAGTTTGTAGAAACGCAAAAAGGCCATCCG
TCAGGATGGCCTTCTGCTTAGTTTGATGCCTGGCAGTTTATGGCGGGCGTCCTGCCCGCCACCCTCCGGG
CCGTTGCTTCACAACGTTCAAATCCGCTCCCGGCGGATTTGTCCTACTCAGGAGAGCGTTCACCGACAAA
CAACAGATAAAACGAAAGGCCCAGTCTTCCGACTGAGCCTTTCGTTTTATTTGATGCCTGGCAGTTCCCT
ACTCTCGCGTTAACGCTAGCATGGATGTTTTCCCAGTCACGACGTTGTAAAACGACGGCCAGTCTTAAGC
TCGGGCCC
