>Addgene plasmid #51619 | pME-Gal80ts | addgene partial sequence | sequence record 80422 | M13_pUC_fwd
CTCGGGCCCCAAATAATGATTTTATTTTGACTGATAGTGACCTGTTCGTTGCAACAAATTGATGAGCAAT
GCTTTTTTATAATGCCAACTTTGTACAAAAAAGCAGGCTCTACCATGGACTACAACAAGAGATCTTCGGT
CTCAACCGTGCCTAATGCAGCTCCCATAAGAGTCGGATTCGTCGGTCTCAACGCAGCCAAAGGATGGGCA
ATCAAGACACATTACCCCGCCATACTGCAACTATCGTCACAATTTCAAATCACTGCCTTATACAGTCCAA
AAATTGAGACTTCTATTGCCACCATCCAGCGTCTAAAATTGAGTAATGCCACTGCTTTTCCCACTTTAGA
GTCATTTGCATCATCTTCCACTATAGATATGATAGTGATAGCTATCCAAGTGGCCAGTCATTATGACGTT
GTTATGCCTCTCTTGGAATTCTCCAAAAATAATCCGAACCTCAAGTATCTTTTCGTAGAATGGGCCCTTG
CATGTTCACTAGATCAAGCCGAATCCATTTATAAGGCTGCTGCTGAACGTGGGGTTCAAACCATCATCTC
TTTACAAGGTCGTAAATCACCATATATTTTGAGAGCAAAAGAATTAATATCTCAAGGCTATATCGGCGAC
ATTAATTCGATCGAGATTGCTGGAAATGGCGGTTGGTACGGCTACGAAAGGCCTGTTAAATCACCAAAAT
ACATCTATGAAATCGGGAACGTTGTAGATCTGGTAACCACAACATTTGGTCACACAATCGATATTTTACA
ATACATGACAAGTTCGTACTTTTCCAGGATAAATGCAATGGTTTTCAATAATATTCCAGAGCAAGAGCTG
ATAGATGAGCGTGGTAACCGATTGGGCCAGCGAGTCCCAAAGACAGTACCGGATCATCTTTTATTCCAAG
GCACATTGTTAAATGGCAATGTTCCAGTGTCATGCAGTTTCAAAGGTGGCAAACCTACCAAAAAATTTAC
CAAAAATTTGGTCATTGATATTCACGGTACCAAGGGAGATTTGAAACTTGAAGGCGATGCCGGATTCGCA
GAAATTTCAAATCTGGTCCTTTACTACAGT
