>Addgene plasmid #51619 | pME-Gal80ts | addgene partial sequence | sequence record 80425 | M13rev
ATAGGGGATATCAGCTGGATGGCAAATAATGATTTTATTTTGACTGATAGTGACCTGTTCGTTGCAACAA
ATTGATAAGCAATGCTTTCTTATAATGCCAACTTTGTACAAGAAAGCTGGGTATTATAAACTATAATGCG
AGATATTGCTAACGTTTAATGTGGAGCCCATCATGTTACTTTTATAAACGCTCTCGATTAACCTGTGTAA
TATCAGAGCATCCATCAAGGTGGGAAAGCCTTCGAAATCGAAACCTTGCATTACAAATTGTGAGGGTAAT
TCAGGAATTTTCTTTGTATTGAAGTGGAAGTCAGAGATAGATTGATACAGTCGATGAATGTTACCCACAA
TGGCATTATAATTTCGTAAATGATATACTTCCATGATTTCTTTACCTGCATCATACCCCGGGTCTAAAGG
AGCTTGTTGTCCATTGGCTAGCGGGAAGTCGTTTGCTCTAGTTCTACTGTAGTAAAGGACCAGATTTGAA
ATTTCTGCGAATCCGGCATCGCCTTCAAGTTTCAAATCTCCCTTGGTACCGTGAATATCAATGACCAAAT
TTTTGGTAAATTTTTTGGTAGGTTTGCCACCTTTGAAACTGCATGACACTGGAACATTGCCATTTAACAA
TGTGCCTTGGAATAAAAGATGATCCGGTACTGTCTTTGGGACTCGCTGGCCCAATCGGTTACCACGCTCA
TCTATCAGCTCTTGCTCTGGAATATTATTGAAAACCATTGCATTTATCCTGGAAAAGTACGAACTTGTCA
TGTATTGTAAAATATCGATTGTGTGACCAAATGTTGTGGTTACCAGATCTACAACGTTCCCGATTTCATA
GATGTATTTTGGTGATTTAACAGGCCTTTCGTAGCCGTACCAACCGCCATTTCCAGCAATCTCGATCGAA
TTAATGTCGCCGATATAGCCTTGAGATATTAATTCTTTTGCTCTCAAAATATATGGTGATTTACGACCTT
GTAAA
